>Addgene plasmid #241041 | pDMJ2-SARS-CoV-2-Spike (B.1-2d) | addgene full sequence | sequence record 486167 | Addgene NGS Result
ATGTTCGTGTTTCTGGTTCTTCTTCCCCTGGTGTCTAGTCAGTGCGTCAACTTGACTACGCGAACACAGC
TGCCCCCAGCCTACACCAATTCCTTTACACGAGGCGTCTACTATCCCGACAAGGTGTTCCGAAGCAGTGT
TTTGCACTCCACGCAGGACCTTTTCTTGCCCTTCTTCTCAAATGTGACTTGGTTTCATGCAATACACGTA
TCCGGGACTAATGGCACTAAGAGATTCGACAATCCCGTGTTGCCTTTTAACGACGGCGTGTATTTTGCCA
GTACAGAAAAGAGCAATATTATCCGGGGATGGATCTTCGGCACGACTCTGGATAGTAAAACACAATCCCT
GCTGATCGTGAATAATGCGACAAACGTCGTCATAAAAGTCTGCGAGTTCCAGTTCTGCAACGACCCTTTC
CTCGGGGTGTATTACCATAACAACAATAAATCTTGGATGGAAAGTGAGTTTCGCGTGTACTCCAGTGCAA
ATAACTGTACTTTTGAGTACGTAAGCCAGCCTTTCCTGATGGACCTCGAAGGGAAACAGGGGAACTTTAA
GAACCTGCGCGAATTCGTGTTCAAGAACATCGACGGTTATTTTAAAATATACAGCAAGCACACCCCTATT
AACCTGGTGAGAGATTTGCCACAAGGTTTTAGCGCCCTGGAACCCCTCGTGGACCTTCCTATCGGCATCA
ACATCACGCGCTTCCAAACTCTGCTCGCACTGCATCGGTCTTATCTGACCCCTGGAGATTCATCCTCAGG
ATGGACCGCGGGTGCTGCTGCATATTATGTGGGATATCTGCAGCCTAGGACCTTCCTGCTCAAATACAAC
GAGAACGGCACCATCACTGACGCTGTTGATTGCGCGCTGGACCCATTGTCTGAAACCAAATGCACACTGA
AAAGCTTCACAGTCGAGAAGGGCATTTACCAGACGAGCAACTTCAGAGTTCAGCCCACAGAGAGCATCGT
TCGCTTCCCCAACATTACCAATTTGTGCCCATTCGGAGAGGTCTTTAACGCAACTAGATTTGCCAGTGTT
TACGCCTGGAACAGGAAACGGATATCCAATTGCGTGGCCGATTACAGCGTACTGTACAATAGTGCTAGCT
TTTCAACCTTTAAATGCTACGGTGTCTCCCCTACGAAGCTGAATGATCTGTGCTTTACTAATGTCTATGC
GGACAGCTTCGTTATTAGAGGTGACGAGGTCCGCCAAATCGCCCCAGGGCAGACTGGAGTGATAGCCGAC
TACAATTACAAACTGCCAGATGATTTCACCGGCTGCGTCATCGCCTGGAACTCCAATAACCTCGATAGTA
AAGTGGGCGGCAATTACAACTATCTCTATAGGCTGTTTCGAAAGAGCAACCTGAAACCTTTTGAGCGGGA
CATTTCAACAGAGATCTACCAGGCCGGAAGCACCCCCTGCAACGGGGTCGAGGGGTTCAATTGTTACTTC
CCGCTGCAAAGCTATGGATTTCAGCCGACTAACGGCGTTGGCTATCAGCCATATCGGGTGGTGGTGCTGT
CATTTGAGCTGCTTCATGCGCCTGCTACAGTATGTGGGCCTAAAAAGTCTACCAATCTGGTGAAAAATAA
GTGCGTGAACTTCAACTTCAATGGCCTCACCGGGACAGGCGTGTTGACAGAATCCAATAAGAAATTCCTG
CCATTCCAGCAGTTCGGCAGGGATATCGCAGACACGACCGATGCGGTGCGAGATCCCCAGACATTGGAGA
TTCTGGACATTACTCCTTGTTCTTTTGGAGGAGTGAGTGTTATTACTCCCGGCACAAATACCTCAAATCA
AGTCGCTGTGCTGTATCAAGGTGTAAACTGTACCGAGGTCCCCGTGGCTATTCACGCCGACCAGCTGACC
CCAACATGGCGGGTATACAGCACCGGTTCTAATGTATTCCAGACCAGAGCCGGCTGCCTCATTGGAGCCG
AGCATGTGAACAACTCTTATGAATGTGATATACCGATTGGAGCAGGTATCTGCGCCTCTTATCAGACCCA
GACAAATAGCCCCAGAAGGGCTAGGAGCGTGGCCTCCCAGTCCATAATCGCCTATACAATGTCACTGGGG
GCTGAAAATTCAGTGGCATACAGTAACAACTCTATCGCTATCCCCACAAATTTTACCATCTCTGTGACTA
CAGAGATCCTGCCAGTGTCTATGACTAAAACCTCCGTGGACTGTACCATGTACATCTGTGGTGATAGCAC
CGAATGTTCCAACCTGCTCCTGCAGTACGGCAGCTTCTGCACACAGCTGAATAGGGCACTGACAGGAATC
GCCGTCGAACAGGATAAGAACACTCAGGAGGTGTTTGCGCAGGTTAAGCAGATTTACAAGACGCCACCAA
TCAAGGACTTCGGTGGGTTCAATTTCTCTCAAATTCTGCCTGATCCTTCTAAGCCATCTAAGCGGAGCTT
TATAGAGGATTTGCTCTTTAATAAGGTGACCCTCGCCGATGCTGGATTTATTAAGCAGTATGGCGACTGT
TTGGGAGACATTGCTGCTCGCGATCTGATATGTGCCCAGAAATTCAACGGGCTGACCGTACTCCCACCGC
TGCTCACTGATGAGATGATCGCACAATATACCAGCGCCCTGCTGGCCGGCACTATTACATCCGGCTGGAC
GTTCGGAGCAGGAGCCGCACTGCAAATACCTTTTGCCATGCAGATGGCATATCGCTTCAATGGGATCGGG
GTGACCCAGAACGTCCTGTACGAAAACCAGAAACTTATCGCTAACCAGTTCAATTCCGCCATTGGTAAAA
TCCAGGACAGCTTGAGTTCCACAGCCAGCGCCCTCGGGAAATTGCAAGATGTAGTCAATCAGAATGCACA
AGCCCTGAATACTCTCGTCAAGCAACTGTCATCCAACTTCGGTGCTATATCCTCCGTGCTGAATGATATC
CTTAGTAGATTGGATAAGGTGGAGGCAGAAGTCCAGATCGACCGGCTTATTACTGGAAGGCTGCAGAGTC
TGCAGACGTACGTCACGCAGCAGCTTATCAGAGCCGCCGAGATTAGAGCATCTGCGAATCTGGCTGCTAC
AAAGATGAGTGAATGCGTGCTCGGGCAATCAAAGCGGGTCGACTTTTGTGGGAAGGGGTACCACCTCATG
AGCTTCCCCCAATCCGCCCCACATGGCGTTGTGTTCCTGCATGTTACTTACGTTCCCGCTCAAGAGAAGA
ACTTTACTACCGCTCCGGCGATCTGCCACGACGGTAAGGCACACTTTCCACGCGAAGGCGTCTTTGTTAG
CAATGGAACACACTGGTTTGTTACCCAGAGGAACTTTTATGAGCCCCAGATAATCACAACCGACAACACA
TTCGTATCTGGGAACTGTGACGTAGTTATTGGGATCGTGAACAACACCGTGTACGATCCTCTCCAACCGG
AACTTGACTCTTTCAAGGAGGAACTGGATAAGTACTTTAAGAATCACACCTCACCCGATGTTGACCTCGG
CGACATTTCAGGAATTAATGCTAGCGTGGTGAACATCCAGAAAGAGATTGATAGACTTAACGAAGTGGCC
AAGAACCTCAACGAATCACTTATTGACCTGCAGGAGCTGGGAAAATATGAGCAGTACATTAAATGGCCTT
GGTACATTTGGCTGGGCTTTATAGCAGGCCTGATCGCTATCGTCATGGTGACCATCATGCTTTGTTGTAT
GACTAGCTGCTGCAGCTGCCTCAAGGGCTGTTGTAGCTGCGGCTCTTGCTGTAAATAATGATGAGGATCC
AGATCTGCTGTGCCTTCTAGTTGCCAGCCATCTGTTGTTTGCCCCTCCCCCGTGCCTTCCTTGACCCTGG
AAGGTGCCACTCCCACTGTCCTTTCCTAATAAAATGAGGAAATTGCATCGCATTGTCTGAGTAGGTGTCA
TTCTATTCTGGGGGGTGGGGTGGGGCAGGACAGCAAGGGGGAGGATTGGGAAGACAATAGCAGGCATGCT
GGGGATGCGGTGGGCTCTATGGGTACCCAGGTGCTGAAGAATTGACCCGGTTCCTCCTGGGCCAGAAAGA
AGCAGGCACATCCCCTTCTCTGTGACACACCCTGTCCACGCCCCTGGTTCTTAGTTCCAGCCCCACTCAT
AGGACACTCATAGCTCAGGAGGGCTCCGCCTTCAATCCCACCCGCTAAAGTACTTGGAGCGGTCTCTCCC
TCCCTCATCAGCCCACCAAACCAAACCTAGCCTCCAAGAGTGGGAAGAAATTAAAGCAAGATAGGCTATT
AAGTGCAGAGGGAGAGAAAATGCCTCCAACATGTGAGGAAGTAATGAGAGAAATCATAGAATTTTAAGGC
CATGATTTAAGGCCAATCGGAAAGAACATGTGAGCAAAAGGCCAGCAAAAGGCCAGGAACCGTAAAAAGG
CCGCGTTGCTGGCGTTTTTCCATAGGCTCCGCCCCCCTGACGAGCATCACAAAAATCGACGCTCAAGTCA
GAGGTGGCGAAACCCGACAGGACTATAAAGATACCAGGCGTTTCCCCCTGGAAGCTCCCTCGTGCGCTCT
CCTGTTCCGACCCTGCCGCTTACCGGATACCTGTCCGCCTTTCTCCCTTCGGGAAGCGTGGCGCTTTCTC
ATAGCTCACGCTGTAGGTATCTCAGTTCGGTGTAGGTCGTTCGCTCCAAGCTGGGCTGTGTGCACGAACC
CCCCGTTCAGCCCGACCGCTGCGCCTTATCCGGTAACTATCGTCTTGAGTCCAACCCGGTAAGACACGAC
TTATCGCCACTGGCAGCAGCCACTGGTAACAGGATTAGCAGAGCGAGGTATGTAGGCGGTGCTACAGAGT
TCTTGAAGTGGTGGCCTAACTACGGCTACACTAGAAGAACAGTATTTGGTATCTGCGCTCTGCTGAAGCC
AGTTACCTTCGGAAAAAGAGTTGGTAGCTCTTGATCCGGCAAACAAACCACCGCTGGTAGCGGTGGTTTT
TTTGTTTGCAAGCAGCAGATTACGCGCAGAAAAAAAGGATCTCAAGAAGATCCTTTGATCTTTTCTACGG
GGTCTGACGCTCAGTGGAACGAAAACTCACGTTAAGGGATTTTGGTCATGAGATTATCAAAAAGGATCTT
CACCTAGATCCTTTTAAATTAAAAATGAAGTTTTAAATCAATCTAAAGTATATATGAGTAAACTTGGTCT
GACAGTTACCAATGCTTAATCAGTGAGGCACCTATCTCAGCGATCTGTCTATTTCGTTCATCCATAGTTG
CCTGACTCCCCGTCGTGTAGATAACTACGATACGGGAGGGCTTACCATCTGGCCCCAGTGCTGCAATGAT
ACCGCGAGACCCACGCTCACCGGCTCCAGATTTATCAGCAATAAACCAGCCAGCCGGAAGGGCCGAGCGC
AGAAGTGGTCCTGCAACTTTATCCGCCTCCATCCAGTCTATTAATTGTTGCCGGGAAGCTAGAGTAAGTA
GTTCGCCAGTTAATAGTTTGCGCAACGTTGTTGCCATTGCTACAGGCATCGTGGTGTCACGCTCGTCGTT
TGGTATGGCTTCATTCAGCTCCGGTTCCCAACGATCAAGGCGAGTTACATGATCCCCCATGTTGTGCAAA
AAAGCGGTTAGCTCCTTCGGTCCTCCGATCGTTGTCAGAAGTAAGTTGGCCGCAGTGTTATCACTCATGG
TTATGGCAGCACTGCATAATTCTCTTACTGTCATGCCATCCGTAAGATGCTTTTCTGTGACTGGTGAGTA
CTCAACCAAGTCATTCTGAGAATAGTGTATGCGGCGACCGAGTTGCTCTTGCCCGGCGTCAATACGGGAT
AATACCGCGCCACATAGCAGAACTTTAAAAGTGCTCATCATTGGAAAACGTTCTTCGGGGCGAAAACTCT
CAAGGATCTTACCGCTGTTGAGATCCAGTTCGATGTAACCCACTCGTGCACCCAACTGATCTTCAGCATC
TTTTACTTTCACCAGCGTTTCTGGGTGAGCAAAAACAGGAAGGCAAAATGCCGCAAAAAAGGGAATAAGG
GCGACACGGAAATGTTGAATACTCATACTCTTCCTTTTTCAATATTATTGAAGCATTTATCAGGGTTATT
GTCTCATGAGCGGATACATATTTGAATGTATTTAGAAAAATAAACAAATAGGGGTTCCGCGCACATTTCC
CCGAAAAGTGCCACCTGACGTCCCAATGATTGCACCATATGCGGTGTGAAATACCGCACAGATGCGTAAG
GAGAAAATACCGCATCAGATTGGCTATTGGCCATTGCATACGTTGTATCCATATCATAATATGTACATTT
ATATTGGCTCATGTCCAACATTACCGCCATGTTGACATTGATTATTGACTAGTTATTAATAGTAATCAAT
TACGGGGTCATTAGTTCATAGCCCATATATGGAGTTCCGCGTTACATAACTTACGGTAAATGGCCCGCCT
GGCTGACCGCCCAACGACCCCCGCCCATTGACGTCAATAATGACGTATGTTCCCATAGTAACGCCAATAG
GGACTTTCCATTGACGTCAATGGGTGGAGTATTTACGGTAAACTGCCCACTTGGCAGTACATCAAGTGTA
TCATATGCCAAGTACGCCCCCTATTGACGTCAATGACGGTAAATGGCCCGCCTGGCATTATGCCCAGTAC
ATGACCTTATGGGACTTTCCTACTTGGCAGTACATCTACGTATTAGTCATCGCTATTACCATGGTGATGC
GGTTTTGGCAGTACATCAATGGGCGTGGATAGCGGTTTGACTCACGGGGATTTCCAAGTCTCCACCCCAT
TGACGTCAATGGGAGTTTGTTTTGGCACCAAAATCAACGGGACTTTCCAAAATGTCGTAACAACTCCGCC
CCATTGACGCAAATGGGCGGTAGGCGTGTACGGTGGGAGGTCTATATAAGCAGAGCTCGTTTAGTGAACC
GTCAGATCGCCTGGAGACGCCATCCACGCTGTTTTGACCTCCATAGAAGACACCGGGACCGATCCAGCCT
CCATCGGCTCGCATCTCTCCTTCACGCGCCCGCCGCCCTACCTGAGGCCGCCATCCACGCCGGTTGAGTC
GCGTTCTGCCGCCTCCCGCCTGTGGTGCCTCCTGAACTGCGTCCGCCGTCTAGGTAAGTTTAAAGCTCAG
GTCGAGACCGGGCCTTTGTCCGGCGCTCCCTTGGAGCCTACCTAGACTCAGCCGGCTCTCCACGCTTTGC
CTGACCCTGCTTGCTCAACTCTAGTTAACGGTGGAGGGCAGTGTAGTCTGAGCAGTACTCGTTGCTGCCG
CGCGCGCCACCAGACATAATAGCTGACAGACTAACAGACTGTTCCTTTCCATGGGTCTTTTCTGCAGTCA
CCGTCGTCGACACGTGTGATCAGATATCGCGGCCGCTCTAGA
Features (pLannotate 1.2.2; 10 found; start..end, strand, type, name):
      1..3765    +  CDS            S: SPIKE_SARS2 - Experimental evidence at protein level: Swiss-Prot protein existence level 1. [Spike glycoprotein]: May down-regulate host tetherin (BST2) by lysosomal degradation, thereby counteracting its antiviral activity. From Severe acute respiratory syndrome coronavirus 2 (2019-nCoV) (SARS-CoV-2).
   3788..4012    +  polyA_signal   bGH poly(A) signal: bovine growth hormone polyadenylation signal
   4427..5015    -  rep_origin     ori: high-copy-number ColE1/pMB1/pBR322/pUC origin of replication
   5186..6046    -  CDS            AmpR: β-lactamase; bla; confers resistance to ampicillin, carbenicillin, and related antibiotics
   6047..6151    -  promoter       AmpR promoter: bla
   6191..6248    +  misc_feature   bom (fragment): basis of mobility region from pBR322
   6334..6713    +  enhancer       CMV enhancer: human cytomegalovirus immediate early enhancer
   6714..6917    +  promoter       CMV promoter: human cytomegalovirus (CMV) immediate early promoter
   7006..7233    +  LTR            5' LTR (truncated) (fragment): truncated 5' long terminal repeat (LTR) from human T-cell leukemia virus (HTLV) type 1
   7237..7347    +  intron         CMV intron (fragment): modified intron A from human cytomegalovirus
