[The description below was written by a language model from this plasmid's Addgene catalogue record and pLannotate feature annotations shown in this document.]
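Description:
pDMJ2-SARS-CoV-2-Spike (B.1-2d) is a 7.4 kb mammalian expression plasmid built on the pDMJ2 backbone and intended to supply a SARS-CoV-2 spike glycoprotein variant for pseudotyping viral particles. It is propagated in E. coli as a high-copy plasmid through a ColE1/pUC-type origin and selected with ampicillin via a β-lactamase gene driven by its own bla promoter. A short fragment of the pBR322 basis-of-mobility region is also annotated. No mammalian selection marker or reporter appears in the feature table, consistent with transient transfection use.

The payload is a synthesized spike open reading frame of about 3.8 kb, designated B.1-2d and carrying the substitutions K147N, K417V and D614G. D614G is the defining change of the B.1 lineage, so the other two substitutions sit on that background. Transcription is driven by the human cytomegalovirus immediate-early enhancer and promoter. These are followed by a fragment annotated as the truncated HTLV-1 5' LTR and a fragment of modified CMV intron A, a composite 5' leader arrangement commonly used to boost mRNA processing and protein expression. The bovine growth hormone polyadenylation signal terminates the transcript just downstream of the coding sequence. No epitope tags are annotated on the spike.

The plasmid carries no packaging signal or viral genome of its own. In practice it would be co-transfected with separate packaging and reporter constructs so that the expressed spike is incorporated as the envelope of pseudotyped virions. The associated work concerns computationally designed proteins that mimic antibody escape in viral evolution, so such pseudoviruses are presumably used in entry and antibody neutralization assays.
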