Addgene plasmid #241041: pDMJ2-SARS-CoV-2-Spike (B.1-2d)
Purpose: Expresses SARS-CoV-2 spike (B.1-2d) protein for creating pseudotyped virus
Depositing lab: Jeremy Luban. Depositing organization: University of Massachusetts, Worcester. Publication: Computationally designed proteins mimic antibody immune evasion in viral evolution. Youssef N, Gurev S, Ghantous F, Brock KP, Jaimes JA, Thadani NN, Dauphin A, Sherman AC, Yurkovetskiy L, Soto D, Estanboulieh R, Kotzen B, Notin P, Kollasch AW, Cohen AA, Dross SE, Erasmus J, Fuller DH, Bjorkman PJ, Lemieux JE, Luban J, Seaman MS, Marks DS. Immunity. 2025 May 6:S1074-7613(25)00178-5. doi: 10.1016/j.immuni.2025.04.015. PubMed 40345199.
Backbone
  Vector backbone: pDMJ2
  Vector type: Mammalian Expression
Growth in bacteria
  Bacterial resistance: Ampicillin, 100 μg/mL
  Growth temperature: 37°C
  Growth strain: DH5alpha
  Copy number: High Copy
Gene/Insert
  Gene/Insert name: Spike (B.1-2d)
  Species: SARS-CoV-2
  Mutation: K147N,K417V,D614G
  Entrez Gene: S (a.k.a. GU280_gp02, spike glycoprotein)
  Cloning method: Gene Synthesis
Terms and licenses: Academic/Nonprofit Terms; Industry Terms: Not Available to Industry
How to cite: pDMJ2-SARS-CoV-2-Spike (B.1-2d) was a gift from Jeremy Luban (Addgene plasmid # 241041 ; http://n2t.net/addgene:241041 ; RRID:Addgene_241041)
